>Addgene plasmid #111873 | pONSY | addgene full sequence | sequence record 217304 | Addgene NGS Result
ACAGCTATGACCATGATTACGCCAAGCTTGGTACCAAATGCACAGTTAGCAACGACCGACAATCAGCAAC
CTCCAAACTCTCAGTTTTTTTCCCCCAATCGTTGTCGATTTAGCTTTTGATGCTGCATTTTGAAATAGAA
CGACAACCGAATTTGGGAGAGAGCACTCTTTTACAGGTTTGTGAAAAGAAAAAAAATCGAACGTGACTTG
CTTCCATCTTCCTTCTCGAAGCCGATCTCGGCCCATCCCCGCTTGTCCCCTCCTCCCCTCCTCGCAATCC
GCTAGACAGTGTCTCTGCACACTGGATTGCGGTGCGCGGGCCATCCGATGCCCCTTTCCTCGGCCTGGAG
ATGGACGTGAAAGTGGAAAACGAAAAACGCGAAACAGAAACATGTGGTTCTTTTTTTTTTCTTTTTCTTT
TTCGCCTTCGGGCTTTTCTCTCTCGCTTCCTCTTCTCCGCTCTCTTCTTCGCGCTCTTTTGCCTCTTGCG
TGAGATGCTCGTCTTGCAATCGTCTGCCACTGCTGCGCTGTCACGATCGATCGCATCGGACAAGCCGTTT
CTGTTTTGAAATTTAGAACGTTCTGGAAAACAACAAAAAATTGCCTTTTTTTCACTTTTTTCTTTTTTCG
TTTTTTTCCCTCTTCAACACTTCCTCCAACTGTCGTTCTGCGTTTGTTCTTCGCTCTCGTCGTGCACACT
CGGATTAGGATCCATTCATCCCCATCCCCTTGCGCATTGCCAAAAACGAGCGTCGAAACGCGAACGTCAG
CGTGGGGTGTTGACGCCGAACCCCACGAGTGTTTTTTTTTAAAATGCTGTTTCATCGTTTTCTTCCTTCT
CCCCACGTGCAATCCTGATTTAAATAATTGTCGCTTTTTGATTTGGAAATGCTCACTCTTCCATTTTTTT
ATTATTTAACACACACAGAACAACCTTCACAGGATCCCGGGACTAGTGATATCTGAATTTTGTGTTTGCC
AAGACACATTTGTTTATTTCAATCATTTCTAAGACCAAAAAGGGATTTCATGATTTTTGTTGCTTGCATT
GAAGTTTTTTTTGGTTGTCATTTTTTTTGCGTTGGTTATGAGCGCAATATATTCCATTATGGCAAGAAAC
ACGACGAGTTGTTTTTACAGTGGAGGGATGAGCAAGGAATGGGGAAATGGAGAACAAGTGGAATGAAATG
GTTTGACTTTGTGCGGCGAAAGTGTTGCCATTTTCAATCATGCTGCGCCTGGCACCTAGATGCGTGTGAT
TGCTCATTGCTAGTGCTGTTCTCACCGCGGAAGCTTTCAATCCATCACACTGGCGGCCGCTCGAGCATGC
ATCTAGAGGGCCCAATTCGCCCTATAGTGAGTCGTATTACAATTCACTGGCCGTCGTTTTACAACGTCGT
GACTGGGAAAACCCTGGCGTTACCCAACTTAATCGCCTTGCAGCACATCCCCCTTTCGCCAGCTGGCGTA
ATAGCGAAGAGGCCCGCACCGATCGCCCTTCCCAACAGTTGCGCAGCCTGAATGGCGAATGG
[124 nt withheld, positions 1533-1656]
C
[91 nt withheld, positions 1658-1748]
A
[49 nt withheld, positions 1750-1798]
CCTTTGACGTTGGAGTCCACGTTCTTT
[37 nt withheld, positions 1826-1862]
ACCCTATCTCGGTCTATTCTTTTGATTTATAAGGGATTTTGCCGATTTCGGCCTATTGGTTAAAAAATGA
GCTGATTTAACAAAAATTTAACGCGAATTTTAACAAAATTCAGGGCGCAAGGGCTGCTAAAGGAAGCGGA
ACACGTAGAAAGCCAGTCCGCAGAAACGGTGCTGACCCCGGATGAATGTCAGCTACTGGGCTATCTGGAC
AAGGGAAAACGCAAGCGCAAAGAGAAAGCAGGTAGCTTGCAGTGGGCTTACATGGCGATAGCTAGACTGG
GCGGTTTTATGGACAGCAAGCGAACCGGAATTGCCAGCTGGGGCGCCCTCTGGTAAGGTTGGGAAGCCCT
GCAAAGTAAACTGGATGGCTTTCTTGCCGCCAAGGATCTGATGGCGCAGGGGATCAAGATCTGATCAAGA
GACAGGATGAGGATCGTTTCGCATGATTGAACAAGATGGATTGCACGCAGGTTCTCCGGCCGCTTGGGTG
GAGAGGCTATTCGGCTATGACTGGGCACAACAGACAATCGGCTGCTCTGATGCCGCCGTGTTCCGGCTGT
CAGCGCAGGGGCGCCCGGTTCTTTTTGTCAAGACCGACCTGTCCGGTGCCCTGAATGAACTGCAGGACGA
GGCAGCGCGGCTATCGTGGCTGGCCACGACGGGCGTTCCTTGCGCAGCTGTGCTCGACGTTGTCACTGAA
GCGGGAAGGGACTGGCTGCTATTGGGCGAAGTGCCGGGGCAGGATCTCCTGTCATCCCACCTTGCTCCTG
CCGAGAAAGTATCCATCATGGCTGATGCAATGCGGCGGCTGCATACGCTTGATCCGGCTACCTGCCCATT
CGACCACCAAGCGAAACATCGCATCGAGCGAGCACGTACTCGGATGGAAGCCGGTCTTGTCGATCAGGAT
GATCTGGACGAAGAGCATCAGGGGCTCGCGCCAGCCGAACTGTTCGCCAGGCTCAAGGCGCGCATGCCCG
ACGGCGAGGATCTCGTCGTGACCCATGGCGATGCCTGCTTGCCGAATATCATGGTGGAAAATGGCCGCTT
TTCTGGATTCATCGACTGTGGCCGGCTGGGTGTGGCGGACCGCTATCAGGACATAGCGTTGGCTACCCGT
GATATTGCTGAAGAGCTTGGCGGCGAATGGGCTGACCGCTTCCTCGTGCTTTACGGTATCGCCGCTCCCG
ATTCGCAGCGCATCGCCTTCTATCGCCTTCTTGACGAGTTCTTCTGAATTGAAAAAGGAAGAGTATGAGT
ATTCAACATTTCCGTGTCGCCCTTATTCCCTTTTTTGCGGCATTTTGCCTTCCTGTTTTTGCTCACCCAG
AAACGCTGGTGAAAGTAAAAGATGCTGAAGATCAGTTGGGTGCACGAGTGGGTTACATCGAACTGGATCT
CAACAGCGGTAAGATCCTTGAGAGTTTTCGCCCCGAAGAACGTTTTCCAATGATGAGCACTTTTAAAGTT
CTGCTATGTGGCGCGGTATTATCCCGTATTGACGCCGGGCAAGAGCAACTCGGTCGCCGCATACACTATT
CTCAGAATGACTTGGTTGAGTACTCACCAGTCACAGAAAAGCATCTTACGGATGGCATGACAGTAAGAGA
ATTATGCAGTGCTGCCATAACCATGAGTGATAACACTGCGGCCAACTTACTTCTGACAACGATCGGAGGA
CCGAAGGAGCTAACCGCTTTTTTGCACAACATGGGGGATCATGTAACTCGCCTTGATCGTTGGGAACCGG
AGCTGAATGAAGCCATACCAAACGACGAGCGTGACACCACGATGCCTGTAGCAATGGCAACAACGTTGCG
CAAACTATTAACTGGCGAACTACTTACTCTAGCTTCCCGGCAACAATTAATAGACTGGATGGAGGCGGAT
AAAGTTGCAGGACCACTTCTGCGCTCGGCCCTTCCGGCTGGCTGGTTTATTGCTGATAAATCTGGAGCCG
GTGAGCGTGGGTCTCGCGGTATCATTGCAGCACTGGGGCCAGATGGTAAGCCCTCCCGTATCGTAGTTAT
CTACACGACGGGGAGTCAGGCAACTATGGATGAACGAAATAGACAGATCGCTGAGATAGGTGCCTCACTG
ATTAAGCATTGGTAACTGTCAGACCAAGTTTACTCATATATACTTTAGATTGATTTAAAACTTCATTTTT
AATTTAAAAGGATCTAGGTGAAGATCCTTTTTGATAATCTCATGACCAAAATCCCTTAACGTGAGTTTTC
GTTCCACTGAGCGTCAGACCCCGTAGAAAAGATCAAAGGATCTTCTTGAGATCCTTTTTTTCTGCGCGTA
ATCTGCTGCTTGCAAACAAAAAAACCACCGCTACCAGCGGTGGTTTGTTTGCCGGATCAAGAGCTACCAA
CTCTTTTTCCGAAGGTAACTGGCTTCAGCAGAGCGCAGATACCAAATACTGTTCTTCTAGTGTAGCCGTA
GTTAGGCCACCACTTCAAGAACTCTGTAGCACCGCCTACATACCTCGCTCTGCTAATCCTGTTACCAGTG
GCTGCTGCCAGTGGCGATAAGTCGTGTCTTACCGGGTTGGACTCAAGACGATAGTTACCGGATAAGGCGC
AGCGGTCGGGCTGAACGGGGGGTTCGTGCACACAGCCCAGCTTGGAGCGAACGACCTACACCGAACTGAG
ATACCTACAGCGTGAGCTATGAGAAAGCGCCACGCTTCCCGAAGGGAGAAAGGCGGACAGGTATCCGGTA
AGCGGCAGGGTCGGAACAGGAGAGCGCACGAGGGAGCTTCCAGGGGGAAACGCCTGGTATCTTTATAGTC
CTGTCGGGTTTCGCCACCTCTGACTTGAGCGTCGATTTTTGTGATGCTCGTCAGGGGGGCGGAGCCTATG
GAAAAACGCCAGCAACGCGGCCTTTTTACGGTTCCTGGCCTTTTGCTGGCCTTTTGCTCACATGTTCTTT
CCTGCGTTATCCCCTGATTCTGTGGATAACCGTATTACCGCCTTTGAGTGAGCTGATACCGCTCGCCGCA
GCCGAACGACCGAGCGCAGCGAGTCAGTGAGCGAGGAAGCGGAAGAGCGCCCAATACGCAAACCGCCTCT
CCCCGCGCGTTGGCCGATTCATTAATGCAGCTGGCACGACAGGTTTCCCGACTGGAAAGCGGGCAGTGAG
CGCAACGCAATTAATGTGAGTTAGCTCACTCATTAGGCACCCCAGGCTTTACACTTTATGCTTCCGGCTC
GTATGTTGTGTGGAATTGTGAGCGGATAACAATTTCACACAGGAA
Features (pLannotate 1.2.2; 12 found; start..end, strand, type, name):
   1351..1369    -  promoter       T7 promoter: promoter for bacteriophage T7 RNA polymerase
   1372..1529    +  CDS            lacZα (fragment): LacZα fragment of β-galactosidase; lacZ fragment
   1533..1961    +  rep_origin     f1 ori (sequence partly withheld): f1 bacteriophage origin of replication; arrow indicates direction of (+) strand synthesis
   1974..2273    +  CDS            tnpA (fragment): TN5P_ECOLX - Also known as tnp. Experimental evidence at protein level: Swiss-Prot protein existence level 1. Mediates transposition of transposon Tn5 by a 'cut and paste' mechanism. First, the monomeric transposase binds the 19 bp inverted DNA repeats flanking the transposon. Then, dimerization of the DNA- bound transposase creates a synaptic DNA complex. After nicking of the first DNA strand, excision of the transposon proceeds through a series of intermediates. The transposase then mediates the insertion of the transposon at a new site by strand transfer. The activity of the wild- type tran
   2305..3096    +  CDS            neo: KKA2_KLEPN - Also known as kan, nptII. Experimental evidence at protein level: Swiss-Prot protein existence level 1. Resistance to kanamycin, neomycin, paromomycin, ribostamycin, butirosin and gentamicin B. From Klebsiella pneumoniae.
   3100..3116    +  promoter       AmpR promoter (fragment): bla
   3117..3977    +  CDS            AmpR: β-lactamase; bla; confers resistance to ampicillin, carbenicillin, and related antibiotics
   4148..4736    +  rep_origin     ori: high-copy-number ColE1/pMB1/pBR322/pUC origin of replication
   4919..5011    +  CDS            lacI (fragment): lac repressor; lacI; The lac repressor binds to the lac operator to inhibit transcription in E. coli. This inhibition can be relieved by adding lactose or isopropyl-β-D-thiogalactopyranoside (IPTG).
   5024..5045    +  protein_bind   CAP binding site: CAP binding activates transcription in the presence of cAMP. E. coli catabolite activator protein
   5060..5090    +  promoter       lac promoter: promoter for the E. coli lac operon
   5098..5114    +  protein_bind   lac operator: The lac repressor binds to the lac operator to inhibit transcription in E. coli. This inhibition can be relieved by adding lactose or isopropyl-β-D-thiogalactopyranoside (IPTG). lac repressor encoded by lacI
