[The description below was written by a language model from this plasmid's Addgene catalogue record and pLannotate feature annotations shown in this document.]
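Description:
pONSY is an empty expression backbone for the filasterean Capsaspora owczarzaki, a close unicellular relative of animals. It was built by modifying the TA-cloning vector pCR2.1 and totals 5,127 bp. Its defining feature is an expression cassette made from the promoter and terminator regions of the endogenous Capsaspora Elongation Factor 1 alpha gene (CAOG_07807), installed by restriction cloning and Gibson assembly. A coding sequence placed between these regions, with Gibson cloning listed as the insertion method, should be transcribed from a native housekeeping-gene promoter after transfection. No insert, tag or reporter is present in this version. The record also lists no marker intended for selection in Capsaspora.

The automated feature table recognises only the pCR2.1-derived bacterial elements. The first roughly 1.35 kb of the sequence is unannotated, and this is presumably where the Capsaspora EF1a promoter and terminator lie, although the table does not confirm their positions. The annotated parts include a high-copy ColE1/pUC-type origin for propagation in E. coli and an f1 origin that allows single-stranded DNA production. There are two bacterial resistance genes: the Tn5-derived neo gene for kanamycin resistance, preceded by a residual transposase fragment, and bla for ampicillin resistance. Remnants of the original cloning region also persist, namely the CAP binding site, lac promoter and operator, a lacZα fragment, a small lacI fragment and a T7 promoter. The plasmid serves as the parent vector for constructing Capsaspora expression plasmids, in connection with work establishing transfection in this organism.
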