Addgene plasmid #111873: pONSY
Purpose: (Empty Backbone) "Capsaspora owczarzaki" expression vector (backbone) modified from the pCR2.1. It bears the promoter and terminator regions from the endogenous Elongation Factor 1 alpha (EF1a) gene (CAOG_07807).
Depositing lab: Inaki Ruiz-Trillo. Depositing organization: Agencia Estatal Consejo Superior de Investigaciones Científicas, M.P. Publication: Transfection of Capsaspora owczarzaki, a close unicellular relative of animals. Parra-Acero H, Ros-Rocher N, Perez-Posada A, Kozyczkowska A, Sanchez-Pons N, Nakata A, Suga H, Najle SR, Ruiz-Trillo I. Development. 2018 May 11. pii: dev.162107. doi: 10.1242/dev.162107. PubMed 29752387.
Backbone
  Vector backbone: pONSY
  Backbone size (bp): 5127
  Modifications to backbone: Capsaspora expression vector (backbone) modified from the pCR2.1 vector. It bears the promoter and terminator regions from the endogenous Elongation Factor 1 alpha (EF1a) gene (CAOG_07807) cloned using Restriction Enzymes and Gibson Assembly strategies.
  Vector type: Capsaspora owczarzaki
  Promoter: Elongation Factor 1 alpha (EF1a) from Capsaspora
Growth in bacteria
  Bacterial resistance: Ampicillin and Kanamycin, 100 & 50 μg/mL
  Growth temperature: 37°C
  Growth strain: DH5alpha
  Copy number: High Copy
Gene/Insert
  Cloning method: Gibson Cloning
Terms and licenses: Academic/Nonprofit Terms; Industry Terms: Not Available to Industry
How to cite: pONSY was a gift from Inaki Ruiz-Trillo (Addgene plasmid # 111873 ; http://n2t.net/addgene:111873 ; RRID:Addgene_111873)
