>Addgene plasmid #111873 | pONSY | depositor partial sequence | sequence record 210370 | Capsaspora Elongation Factor 1 alpha (EF1a) gene promoter
AAATGCACAGTTAGCAACGACCGACAATCAGCAACCTCCAAACTCTCAGTTTTTTTCCCCCAATCGTTGT
CGATTTAGCTTTTGATGCTGCATTTTGAAATAGAACGACAACCGAATTTGGGAGAGAGCACTCTTTTACA
GGTTTGTGAAAAGAAAAAAAATCGAACGTGACTTGCTTCCATCTTCCTTCTCGAAGCCGATCTCGGCCCA
TCCCCGCTTGTCCCCTCCTCCCCTCCTCGCAATCCGCTAGACAGTGTCTCTGCACACTGGATTGCGGTGC
GCGGGCCATCCGATGCCCCTTTCCTCGGCCTGGAGATGGACGTGAAAGTGGAAAACGAAAAACGCGAAAC
AGAAACATGTGGTTCTTTTTTTTTTCTTTTTCTTTTTCGCCTTCGGGCTTTTCTCTCTCGCTTCCTCTTC
TCCGCTCTCTTCTTCGCGCTCTTTTGCCTCTTGCGTGAGATGCTCGTCTTGCAATCGTCTGCCACTGCTG
CGCTGTCACGATCGATCGCATCGGACAAGCCGTTTCTGTTTTGAAATTTAGAACGTTCTGGAAAACAACA
AAAAATTGCCTTTTTTTCACTTTTTTCTTTTTTCGTTTTTTTCCCTCTTCAACACTTCCTCCAACTGTCG
TTCTGCGTTTGTTCTTCGCTCTCGTCGTGCACACTCGGATTAGGATCCATTCATCCCCATCCCCTTGCGC
ATTGCCAAAAACGAGCGTCGAAACGCGAACGTCAGCGTGGGGTGTTGACGCCGAACCCCACGAGTGTTTT
TTTTTAAAATGCTGTTTCATCGTTTTCTTCCTTCTCCCCACGTGCAATCCTGATTTAAATAATTGTCGCT
TTTTGATTTGGAAATGCTCACTCTTCCATTTTTTTATTATTTAACACACACAGAACAACCTTCACA
