>Addgene plasmid #111873 | pONSY | depositor partial sequence | sequence record 210371 | Capsaspora Elongation Factor 1 alpha (EF1a) gene terminator
ATTTTGTGTTTGCCAAGACACATTTGTTTATTTCAATCATTTCTAAGACCAAAAAGGGATTTCATGATTT
TTGTTGCTTGCATTGAAGTTTTTTTTGGTTGTCATTTTTTTTGCGTTGGTTATGAGCGCAATATATTCCA
TTATGGCAAGAAACACGACGAGTTGTTTTTACAGTGGAGGGATGAGCAAGGAATGGGGAAATGGAGAACA
AGTGGAATGAAATGGTTTGACTTTGTGCGGCGAAAGTGTTGCCATTTTCAATCATGCTGCGCCTGGCACC
TAGATGCGTGTGATTGCTCATTGCTAGTGCTGTTCTCACC
